Addgene plasmid #213917: pAAV_BiLAMP5e3_GCaMP6f
Purpose: AAV construct expressing GCaMP6f driven by Lamp5 interneuron-targeting enhancer. Alias: pAAV_WDL0003_GCaMP6f
Depositing lab: Gordon Fishell. Depositing organization: Broad Institute. Publication: An enhancer-AAV toolbox to target and manipulate distinct interneuron subtypes. Furlanis E, Dai M, Leyva Garcia B, Tran T, Vergara J, Pereira A, Gorissen BL, Wills S, Vlachos A, Hairston A, Dwivedi D, Du S, McMahon J, Huang S, Morabito A, Vazquez A, Kim S, Lee AT, Chang EF, Razzaq T, Qazi A, Vargish G, Yuan X, Caccavano A, Hunt S, Chittajallu R, McLean N, Hewitt L, Paranzino E, Rice H, Cummins AC, Plotnikova A, Mohanty A, Tangen AC, Shin JH, Azadi R, Eldridge MAG, Alvarez VA, Averbeck BB, Alyahyay M, Vallejo TR, Soheib M, Vattino LG, MacGregor CP, Chatain CP, Banks E, Olah VJ, Naskar S, Hill S, Liebergall S, Badiani R, Hyde L, Hanley E, Xu Q, Allaway KC, Goldberg EM, Rowan MJM, Nowakowski TJ, Lee S, Favuzzi E, Kaeser PS, Sjulson L, Batista-Brito R, Takesian AE, Ibrahim LA, Iqbal A, Pelkey KA, McBain CJ, Dimidschstein J, Fishell G, Wang Y. Neuron. 2025 May 21;113(10):1525-1547.e15. doi: 10.1016/j.neuron.2025.05.002. PubMed 40403705.
Backbone
  Vector backbone: pAAV-S5E2-dTom-nlsdTom
  Total vector size (bp): 6148
  Vector type: AAV
Growth in bacteria
  Bacterial resistance: Ampicillin, 100 μg/mL
  Growth temperature: 37°C
  Growth strain: NEB Stable
  Copy number: High Copy
Gene/Insert
  Gene/Insert name: GCaMP6f
  Species: Synthetic
  Insert size (bp): 1350
Terms and licenses: Academic/Nonprofit Terms; Industry Terms: Not Available to Industry
Depositor comments: Please visit https://doi.org/10.1101/2024.07.17.603924 for bioRxiv preprint.
How to cite: pAAV_BiLAMP5e3_GCaMP6f was a gift from Gordon Fishell (Addgene plasmid # 213917 ; http://n2t.net/addgene:213917 ; RRID:Addgene_213917) For viral preps, please replace (Addgene plasmid # 213917) in the above sentence with: (Addgene viral prep # 213917-AAV1)
