[The description below was written by a language model from this plasmid's Addgene catalogue record and pLannotate feature annotations shown in this document.]
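Description:
pAAV_BiLAMP5e3_GCaMP6f (alias pAAV_WDL0003_GCaMP6f) is a 6,148 bp AAV transfer plasmid built on the pAAV-S5E2-dTom-nlsdTom backbone. It is designed to package a recombinant AAV genome that expresses the calcium indicator GCaMP6f under an enhancer targeting Lamp5 interneurons. In bacteria it replicates from a high-copy ColE1/pUC-type origin and is selected with ampicillin through the bla gene and its native promoter. An f1 phage origin is also present, along with small bom and rop remnants from pBR322. AAV2 inverted terminal repeats flank the expression cassette and provide the cis signals for genome replication and encapsidation. The right ITR is annotated in full, whereas the left one is detected only as two short fragments in this sequence record.

Between the ITRs, the annotated parts run from a chimeric β-globin/immunoglobulin intron, through the synthetic GCaMP6f coding sequence of about 1.35 kb, to a WPRE and an SV40 polyadenylation signal. The intron and WPRE generally raise transcript processing and stability and so boost expression. The short "large T antigen" hit is probably part of the SV40 late region that carries the polyA signal. The BiLAMP5e3 enhancer and any associated minimal promoter are not annotated in the feature table. They presumably lie in the unannotated stretch between the left ITR and the intron, but the record does not give their composition or species of origin.

The construct belongs to an enhancer-AAV toolbox for accessing distinct interneuron subtypes without transgenic driver lines. Its intended use is calcium imaging of activity in Lamp5-expressing interneurons. The repository also offers it as an AAV1 viral preparation.
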