Features (pLannotate 1.2.2; 16 found; start..end, strand, type, name):
     12..39      +  repeat_region  AAV2 ITR (fragment): inverted terminal repeat of adeno-associated virus serotype 2 inverted
     68..95      +  repeat_region  AAV2 ITR (fragment): inverted terminal repeat of adeno-associated virus serotype 2 inverted
    942..1074    +  intron         chimeric intron: chimera between introns from human β-globin and immunoglobulin heavy chain genes
   1101..2453    +  CDS            GCaMP6f: improved fluorescent protein-based calcium sensor (Chen et al., 2013)
   2469..2494    +  misc_feature   MCS (fragment): pBluescript multiple cloning site
   2494..3082    +  misc_feature   WPRE: woodchuck hepatitis virus posttranscriptional regulatory element
   3145..3228    +  CDS            large T antigen (fragment): large T antigen from SV40 (simian virus 40)
   3251..3332    +  polyA_signal   SV40 poly(A) signal: SV40 polyadenylation signal
   3411..3551    +  repeat_region  AAV2 ITR: inverted terminal repeat of adeno-associated virus serotype 2 inverted
   3556..3607    -  misc_feature   bom (fragment): basis of mobility region from pBR322
   3626..4081    +  rep_origin     f1 ori (sequence partly withheld): f1 bacteriophage origin of replication; arrow indicates direction of (+) strand synthesis
   4082..4131    -  misc_feature   bom (fragment): basis of mobility region from pBR322
   4233..4268    -  CDS            rop (fragment): Rop protein, which maintains plasmids at low copy number; rop
   4363..4467    +  promoter       AmpR promoter: bla
   4468..5328    +  CDS            AmpR: β-lactamase; bla; confers resistance to ampicillin, carbenicillin, and related antibiotics
   5499..6087    +  rep_origin     ori: high-copy-number ColE1/pMB1/pBR322/pUC origin of replication
>Addgene plasmid #213917 | pAAV_BiLAMP5e3_GCaMP6f | addgene full sequence | sequence record 421870 | Addgene NGS Result
CCTGCAGGCAGCTGCGCGCTCGCTCGCTCACTGAGGCCGCCCGGGCGTCGGGCGACCTTTGGTCGCCCGG
CCTCAGTGAGCGAGCGAGCGCGCAGAGAGGGAGTGGCCAACTCCATCACTAGGGGTTCCTGCGGCCGCAC
GCGTATCGATAAAGGATCTTGGCCCTGTACGCCTAAGCATCCCTTCGGTTTGGTAGCAATGGATGATTGT
ATGCACCATTCTGGTTCACATGAGTTTTCTTTCTTTCTTTTGACAGCATCTGATTATATTAGTGTGTATT
CATCAGGAACAAAATGGTTCCATCATTATTCAAGTGACTTGGATTCAGAATCACTAGACCTATCGAATAT
GCAGATGCAAAGGAAAGTTGGTCTATTCAGCCTATCCCGCAACAAGCCAAGAAAACCCTGGCACCAATCA
GGAACAACAAAAATGGAAGAAAGTATGTGCTTAATAATCGGTATCATTCTCTGAAGTAAATAAAAGTGCT
CAGATTAGTGGCAAAGCTCATTGGTTCTTTTAATATCAATTGTAATGCCATGAATTTTTCCCTTAGCTAC
TGTTTCTTATTGAAATGAACTGAAATAACTCTAAAAGAAACATCTATTATATGACTGCAAATGTTGGAGC
AGATATAAATCTGAATAGGCTTATGAGTAGAGTTTCTATCTTTGCCACTGGCTTTTAATTATTTTCCTAA
ATCACATATAACTTTGATGAAAGTGAATATTGCTATTTTCTGTCAGCCATGGTTGAATGACATCAACACA
GGAGCCATTATCGATGTTTAAACTTCCTGCAGCCCGGGCTGGGCATAAAAGTCAGGGCAGAGCCATCTAT
TGCTTACATTTGCTTCTAGCCTGCAAGTCGAGGAGCGCAGCCTTCCAGAAGCAGAGCGCGGCGCCTTAAG
CTGCAGAAGTTGGTCGTGAGGCACTGGGCACGTAAGTATCAAGGTTACAAGACAGGTTTAAGGAGACCAA
TAGAAACTGGGCTTGTCGAGACAGAGAAGACTCTTGCGTTTCTGATAGGCACCTATTGGTCTTACTGACA
TCCACTTTGCCTTTCTCTCCACAGCGAGCTCGCTAGCGCCCGGTGCCACCATGGGTTCTCATCATCATCA
TCATCATGGTATGGCTAGCATGACTGGTGGACAGCAAATGGGTCGGGATCTGTACGACGATGACGATAAG
GATCTCGCCACCATGGTCGACTCATCACGTCGTAAGTGGAATAAGACAGGTCACGCAGTCAGAGCTATAG
GTCGGCTGAGCTCACTCGAGAACGTCTATATCAAGGCCGACAAGCAGAAGAACGGCATCAAGGCGAACTT
CAAGATCCGCCACAACATCGAGGACGGCGGCGTGCAGCTCGCCTACCACTACCAGCAGAACACCCCCATC
GGCGACGGCCCCGTGCTGCTGCCCGACAACCACTACCTGAGCGTGCAGTCCAAACTTTCGAAAGACCCCA
ACGAGAAGCGCGATCACATGGTCCTGCTGGAGTTCGTGACCGCCGCCGGGATCACTCTCGGCATGGACGA
GCTGTACAAGGGCGGTACCGGAGGGAGCATGGTGAGCAAGGGCGAGGAGCTGTTCACCGGGGTGGTGCCC
ATCCTGGTCGAGCTGGACGGCGACGTAAACGGCCACAAGTTCAGCGTGTCCGGCGAGGGTGAGGGCGATG
CCACCTACGGCAAGCTGACCCTGAAGTTCATCTGCACCACCGGCAAGCTGCCCGTGCCCTGGCCCACCCT
CGTGACCACCCTGACCTACGGCGTGCAGTGCTTCAGCCGCTACCCCGACCACATGAAGCAGCACGACTTC
TTCAAGTCCGCCATGCCCGAAGGCTACATCCAGGAGCGCACCATCTTCTTCAAGGACGACGGCAACTACA
AGACCCGCGCCGAGGTGAAGTTCGAGGGCGACACCCTGGTGAACCGCATCGAGCTGAAGGGCATCGACTT
CAAGGAGGACGGCAACATCCTGGGGCACAAGCTGGAGTACAACCTGCCGGACCAACTGACTGAAGAGCAG
ATCGCAGAATTTAAAGAGGAATTCTCCCTATTTGACAAGGACGGGGATGGGACAATAACAACCAAGGAGC
TGGGGACGGTGATGCGGTCTCTGGGGCAGAACCCCACAGAAGCAGAGCTGCAGGACATGATCAATGAAGT
AGATGCCGACGGTGACGGCACAATCGACTTCCCTGAGTTCCTGACAATGATGGCAAGAAAAATGAAATAC
AGGGACACGGAAGAAGAAATTAGAGAAGCGTTCGGTGTGTTTGATAAGGATGGCAATGGCTACATCAGTG
CAGCAGAGCTTCGCCACGTGATGACAAACCTTGGAGAGAAGTTAACAGATGAAGAGGTTGATGAAATGAT
CAGGGAAGCAGACATCGATGGGGATGGTCAGGTAAACTACGAAGAGTTTGTACAAATGATGACAGCGAAG
TGAGGCGCGCCCCTGCAGGGAATTCGATATCAAGCTTATCGATAATCAACCTCTGGATTACAAAATTTGT
GAAAGATTGACTGGTATTCTTAACTATGTTGCTCCTTTTACGCTATGTGGATACGCTGCTTTAATGCCTT
TGTATCATGCTATTGCTTCCCGTATGGCTTTCATTTTCTCCTCCTTGTATAAATCCTGGTTGCTGTCTCT
TTATGAGGAGTTGTGGCCCGTTGTCAGGCAACGTGGCGTGGTGTGCACTGTGTTTGCTGACGCAACCCCC
ACTGGTTGGGGCATTGCCACCACCTGTCAGCTCCTTTCCGGGACTTTCGCTTTCCCCCTCCCTATTGCCA
CGGCGGAACTCATCGCCGCCTGCCTTGCCCGCTGCTGGACAGGGGCTCGGCTGTTGGGCACTGACAATTC
CGTGGTGTTGTCGGGGAAATCATCGTCCTTTCCTTGGCTGCTCGCCTATGTTGCCACCTGGATTCTGCGC
GGGACGTCCTTCTGCTACGTCCCTTCGGCCCTCAATCCAGCGGACCTTCCTTCCCGCGGCCTGCTGCCGG
CTCTGCGGCCTCTTCCGCGTCTTCGCCTTCGCCCTCAGACGAGTCGGATCTCCCTTTGGGCCGCCTCCCC
GCATCGATACCGAGCGCTGCTCGAGAGATCTGTGATAGCGGCCATCAAGCTGGCCGCGACTCTAGATCAT
AATCAGCCATACCACATTTGTAGAGGTTTTACTTGCTTTAAAAAACCTCCCACACCTCCCCCTGAACCTG
AAACATAAAATGAATGCAATTGTTGTTGTTAACTTGTTTATTGCAGCTTATAATGGTTACAAATAAAGCA
ATAGCATCACAAATTTCACAAATAAAGCATTTTTTTCACTGCATTCTAGTTGTGGTTTGTCCAAACTCAT
CAATGTATCAGCTTATCGATACCGCATGCACGTGCGGACCGAGCGGCCGCAGGAACCCCTAGTGATGGAG
TTGGCCACTCCCTCTCTGCGCGCTCGCTCGCTCACTGAGGCCGGGCGACCAAAGGTCGCCCGACGCCCGG
GCTTTGCCCGGGCGGCCTCAGTGAGCGAGCGAGCGCGCAGCTGCCTGCAGGGGCGCCTGATGCGGTATTT
TCTCCTTACGCATCTGTGCGGTATTTCACACCGCATA
[95 nt withheld, positions 3608-3702]
T
[46 nt withheld, positions 3704-3749]
C
[141 nt withheld, positions 3751-3891]
CCTTTGACGTTGGAGTCCACGTTCTTT
[37 nt withheld, positions 3919-3955]
ACTCTATCTCGGGCTATTCTTTTGATTTATAAGGGATTTTGCCGATTTCGGTCTATTGGTTAAAAAATGA
GCTGATTTAACAAAAATTTAACGCGAATTTTAACAAAATATTAACGTTTACAATTTTATGGTGCACTCTC
AGTACAATCTGCTCTGATGCCGCATAGTTAAGCCAGCCCCGACACCCGCCAACACCCGCTGACGCGCCCT
GACGGGCTTGTCTGCTCCCGGCATCCGCTTACAGACAAGCTGTGACCGTCTCCGGGAGCTGCATGTGTCA
GAGGTTTTCACCGTCATCACCGAAACGCGCGAGACGAAAGGGCCTCGTGATACGCCTATTTTTATAGGTT
AATGTCATGATAATAATGGTTTCTTAGACGTCAGGTGGCACTTTTCGGGGAAATGTGCGCGGAACCCCTA
TTTGTTTATTTTTCTAAATACATTCAAATATGTATCCGCTCATGAGACAATAACCCTGATAAATGCTTCA
ATAATATTGAAAAAGGAAGAGTATGAGTATTCAACATTTCCGTGTCGCCCTTATTCCCTTTTTTGCGGCA
TTTTGCCTTCCTGTTTTTGCTCACCCAGAAACGCTGGTGAAAGTAAAAGATGCTGAAGATCAGTTGGGTG
CACGAGTGGGTTACATCGAACTGGATCTCAACAGCGGTAAGATCCTTGAGAGTTTTCGCCCCGAAGAACG
TTTTCCAATGATGAGCACTTTTAAAGTTCTGCTATGTGGCGCGGTATTATCCCGTATTGACGCCGGGCAA
GAGCAACTCGGTCGCCGCATACACTATTCTCAGAATGACTTGGTTGAGTACTCACCAGTCACAGAAAAGC
ATCTTACGGATGGCATGACAGTAAGAGAATTATGCAGTGCTGCCATAACCATGAGTGATAACACTGCGGC
CAACTTACTTCTGACAACGATCGGAGGACCGAAGGAGCTAACCGCTTTTTTGCACAACATGGGGGATCAT
GTAACTCGCCTTGATCGTTGGGAACCGGAGCTGAATGAAGCCATACCAAACGACGAGCGTGACACCACGA
TGCCTGTAGCAATGGCAACAACGTTGCGCAAACTATTAACTGGCGAACTACTTACTCTAGCTTCCCGGCA
ACAATTAATAGACTGGATGGAGGCGGATAAAGTTGCAGGACCACTTCTGCGCTCGGCCCTTCCGGCTGGC
TGGTTTATTGCTGATAAATCTGGAGCCGGTGAGCGTGGGTCTCGCGGTATCATTGCAGCACTGGGGCCAG
ATGGTAAGCCCTCCCGTATCGTAGTTATCTACACGACGGGGAGTCAGGCAACTATGGATGAACGAAATAG
ACAGATCGCTGAGATAGGTGCCTCACTGATTAAGCATTGGTAACTGTCAGACCAAGTTTACTCATATATA
CTTTAGATTGATTTAAAACTTCATTTTTAATTTAAAAGGATCTAGGTGAAGATCCTTTTTGATAATCTCA
TGACCAAAATCCCTTAACGTGAGTTTTCGTTCCACTGAGCGTCAGACCCCGTAGAAAAGATCAAAGGATC
TTCTTGAGATCCTTTTTTTCTGCGCGTAATCTGCTGCTTGCAAACAAAAAAACCACCGCTACCAGCGGTG
GTTTGTTTGCCGGATCAAGAGCTACCAACTCTTTTTCCGAAGGTAACTGGCTTCAGCAGAGCGCAGATAC
CAAATACTGTTCTTCTAGTGTAGCCGTAGTTAGGCCACCACTTCAAGAACTCTGTAGCACCGCCTACATA
CCTCGCTCTGCTAATCCTGTTACCAGTGGCTGCTGCCAGTGGCGATAAGTCGTGTCTTACCGGGTTGGAC
TCAAGACGATAGTTACCGGATAAGGCGCAGCGGTCGGGCTGAACGGGGGGTTCGTGCACACAGCCCAGCT
TGGAGCGAACGACCTACACCGAACTGAGATACCTACAGCGTGAGCTATGAGAAAGCGCCACGCTTCCCGA
AGGGAGAAAGGCGGACAGGTATCCGGTAAGCGGCAGGGTCGGAACAGGAGAGCGCACGAGGGAGCTTCCA
GGGGGAAACGCCTGGTATCTTTATAGTCCTGTCGGGTTTCGCCACCTCTGACTTGAGCGTCGATTTTTGT
GATGCTCGTCAGGGGGGCGGAGCCTATGGAAAAACGCCAGCAACGCGGCCTTTTTACGGTTCCTGGCCTT
TTGCTGGCCTTTTGCTCACATGT
